Addgene plasmid #17058: ZE9 tiggywinkle hedgehog pT7TS
Depositing lab: Randall Moon. Depositing organization: University of Washington. Publication: Patterning activities of vertebrate hedgehog proteins in the developing eye and brain. Ekker SC, Ungar AR, Greenstein P, von Kessler DP, Porter JA, Moon RT, Beachy PA. Curr Biol. 1995 Aug 1. 5(8):944-55. 10.1016/S0960-9822(95)00185-0 PubMed 7583153.
Backbone
  Vector backbone: T7TS
  Backbone size w/o insert (bp): 3000
  Vector type: Zebrafish Expression
Growth in bacteria
  Bacterial resistance: Ampicillin, 100 μg/mL
  Growth temperature: 37°C
  Growth strain: DH5alpha
  Copy number: Unknown
Gene/Insert
  Gene/Insert name: tiggywinkle hedgehog (alt name: twhh)
  Species: D. rerio (zebrafish)
  Entrez Gene: shhb (a.k.a. twh, twhh)
  Cloning method: Restriction Enzyme; 5′ cloning site SpeI (unknown if destroyed); 3′ cloning site SpeI (unknown if destroyed)
  Sequencing primers: 5′ T7
Terms and licenses: Academic/Nonprofit Terms; Industry Terms: Not Available to Industry
Depositor comments: Steve Ekker clone A, in vector pT7TS. Citation: Ekker et al. (1995), Current Biology 5:944-955. T7TS-twhh was made by insertion of twhh open-reading frame into the SpeI site of the pT7TS vector. This vector adds Xenopus laevis β-globin 5′ and 3′ untranslated sequences to the inserted open-reading frame for increased transcript stability. The ORF was made by PCR using the following primers and appropriate cDNA as template:(5′-GGACTAGTCACCATGGA-CGTAAGGCTGCA-3′), and (5′-AGCATACTAGTA-GTCTCAACTTAAGTGTAA-3′).
How to cite: ZE9 tiggywinkle hedgehog pT7TS was a gift from Randall Moon (Addgene plasmid # 17058 ; http://n2t.net/addgene:17058 ; RRID:Addgene_17058)
