[The description below was written by a language model from this plasmid's Addgene catalogue record.]
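Description:
ZE9 tiggywinkle hedgehog pT7TS is an in vitro transcription construct carrying the zebrafish (Danio rerio) tiggywinkle hedgehog open reading frame (twhh, now annotated as shhb) in the pT7TS backbone, a plasmid of about 3 kb without insert. It is catalogued as a zebrafish expression vector and is propagated in E. coli under ampicillin selection. The copy number is listed as unknown, and the record does not state the origin of replication or the size of the insert. No feature table is provided, so the arrangement of elements can only be inferred from the catalogue fields and the depositor's comments.

The twhh coding region was amplified by PCR from cDNA and inserted into the single SpeI site of pT7TS, so the same enzyme site flanks both ends of the insert; whether these sites remain intact is not recorded. According to the depositor, the vector places Xenopus laevis β-globin 5′ and 3′ untranslated sequences around the inserted ORF to increase transcript stability. The vector name and the use of a T7 sequencing primer at the 5′ end are consistent with a T7 phage promoter lying upstream of this cassette. This would allow synthetic mRNA to be made in vitro, although the record does not explicitly list the promoter.

Constructs of this design are typically used to produce stabilised mRNA for microinjection into zebrafish or Xenopus embryos, giving ectopic or elevated expression of the encoded protein. The associated publication examined the patterning activities of vertebrate hedgehog proteins in the developing eye and brain, which fits a use in overexpression studies of hedgehog signalling during early embryonic development.
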