>Addgene plasmid #17058 | ZE9 tiggywinkle hedgehog pT7TS | addgene partial sequence | sequence record 22867 | T7 5'-TAATACGACTCACTATAGGG-3'
AATAACGCTCAACTTTGGCAGATCTGATGATCCCCCGGGCTGCAGGAATTCGGCACGAGGCGGTCGTTAT
TGCACCTGCTTCGGTAGTGGTCGTTGGGCAGCATCCATCCGGTTCGCGCGAGAAGACCCTGAGAGTGACT
AAACTTTAAAGACCAGAAGAGATAATTCAAACGTCATGGACGTAAGGCTGCATCTGAAGCAATTTGCTTT
ACTGTGTTTTATCAGCTTGCTTCTGACGCCTTGTGGATTAGCCTGTGGTCCTGGTAGAGGTTATGGAAAA
CGAAGACACCCAAAGAAATTAACCCCGTTGGCTTACAAGCAATTCATCCCCAACGTTGCTGAGAAAACGC
TTGGAGCCAGCGGCAAATACGAAGGCAAAATCACAAGGAATTCAGAGAGATTTAAAGAGCTGATTCCGAA
TTATAATCCCGATATCATCTTTAAGGACGAGGAAAACACAAACGCTGACAGGCTGATGACCAAGCGCTGT
AAGGACAAGTTAAATTCGTTGGCCATATCCGTCATGAACCACTGGCCCGGCGTGAAACTGCGCGTCACTG
AAGGCTGGGATGAGGATGGTCACCATTTAGAAGAATCTTTGCACTATGAGGGACGGGCAGTGGACATCAC
TACCTCAGACAGGGATAAAAGCAAGTATGGGATGCTATCCAGGCTTGCAGTGGAGGCAGGATTCGACTGG
GTCTATTATG
